>Addgene plasmid #55820 | pLIB-TetR-KRAB-IRES-BLAS | depositor full sequence | sequence record 89574 | pLIB-TetR-KRAB-IRES-BLAS sequence 6711 bps
GATCCAAGCTTCCTAGGGTCGACGCGGCCGCCAATTCCCCCTCTCCCTCCCCCCCCCCTAACGTTACTGG
CCGAAGCCGCTTGGAATAAGGCCGGTGTGCGTTTGTCTATATGTTATTTTCCACCATATTGCCGTCTTTT
GGCAATGTGAGGGCCCGGAAACCTGGCCCTGTCTTCTTGACGAGCATTCCTAGGGGTCTTTCCCCTCTCG
CCAAAGGAATGCAAGGTCTGTTGAATGTCGTGAAGGAAGCAGTTCCTCTGGAAGCTTCTTGAAGACAAAC
AACGTACGACCCTTTGCAGGCAGCGGAACCCCCACCTGGCGACAGGTGCCTCTGCGGCCAAAAGCCACGT
GTATAAGATACACCTGCAAAGGCGGCACAACCCCAGTGCCACTTTGTGAGTTGGATAGTTGTGGAAAGAG
TCAAATGGCTCTCCTCAAGCGTATTCAACAAGGGGCTGAAGGATGCCCAGAAGGTACCCCATTGTATGGG
ATCTGATCTGGGGCCTCGGTGCACATGCTTTACATGTGTTTAGTCGAGGTTAAAAAACGTCTAGGCCCCC
CGAACCACGGGGACGTGGTTTTCCTTTGAAAAACACGATGATTATATGGCCATGAAAACATTTAACATTT
CTCAACAGGATCTAGAATTAGTAGAAGTAGCGACAGAGAAGATTACAATGCTTTATGAGGATAATAAACA
TCATGTGGGAGCGGCAATTCGTACGAAAACAGGAGAAATCATTTCGGCAGTACATATTGAAGCGTATATA
GGACGAGTAACTGTTTGTGCAGAAGCCATTGCGATTGGTAGTGCAGTTTCGAATGGACAAAAGGATTTTG
ACACGATTGTAGCTGTTAGACACCCTTATTCTGACGAAGTAGATAGAAGTATTCGAGTGGTAAGTCCTTG
TGGTATGTGTAGGGAGTTGATTTCAGACTATGCACCAGATTGTTTTGTGTTAATAGAAATGAATGGCAAG
TTAGTCAAAACTACGATTGAAGAACTCATTCCACTCAAATATACCCGAAATTAATCGATAAAATAAAAGA
TTTTATTTAGTCTCCAGAAAAAGGGGGGAATGAAAGACCCCACCTGTAGGTTTGGCAAGCTAGCTTAAGT
AACGCCATTTTGCAAGGCATGGAAAAATACATAACTGAGAATAGAGAAGTTCAGATCAAGGTCAGGAACA
GATGGAACAGCTGAATATGGGCCAAACAGGATATCTGTGGTAAGCAGTTCCTGCCCCGGCTCAGGGCCAA
GAACAGATGGAACAGCTGAATATGGGCCAAACAGGATATCTGTGGTAAGCAGTTCCTGCCCCGGCTCAGG
GCCAAGAACAGATGGTCCCCAGATGCGGTCCAGCCCTCAGCAGTTTCTAGAGAACCATCAGATGTTTCCA
GGGTGCCCCAAGGACCTGAAATGACCCTGTGCCTTATTTGAACTAACCAATCAGTTCGCTTCTCGCTTCT
GTTCGCGCGCTTCTGCTCCCCGAGCTCAATAAAAGAGCCCACAACCCCTCACTCGGGGCGCCAGTCCTCC
GATTGACTGAGTCGCCCGGGTACCCGTGTATCCAATAAACCCTCTTGCAGTTGCATCCGACTTGTGGTCT
CGCTGTTCCTTGGGAGGGTCTCCTCTGAGTGATTGACTACCCGTCAGCGGGGGTCTTTCATTTGGGGGCT
CGTCCGGGATCGGGAGACCCCTGCCCAGGGACCACCGACCCACCACCGGGAGGTAAGCTGGCTGCCTCGC
GCGTTTCGGTGATGACGGTGAAAACCTCTGACACATGCAGCTCCCGGAGACGGTCACAGCTTGTCTGTAA
GCGGATGCCGGGAGCAGACAAGCCCGTCAGGGCGCGTCAGCGGGTGTTGGCGGGTGTCGGGGCGCAGCCA
TGACCCAGTCACGTAGCGATAGCGGAGTGTATACTGGCTTAACTATGCGGCATCAGAGCAGATTGTACTG
AGAGTGCACCATATGCGGTGTGAAATACCGCACAGATGCGTAAGGAGAAAATACCGCATCAGGCGCTCTT
CCGCTTCCTCGCTCACTGACTCGCTGCGCTCGGTCGTTCGGCTGCGGCGAGCGGTATCAGCTCACTCAAA
GGCGGTAATACGGTTATCCACAGAATCAGGGGATAACGCAGGAAAGAACATGTGAGCAAAAGGCCAGCAA
AAGGCCAGGAACCGTAAAAAGGCCGCGTTGCTGGCGTTTTTCCATAGGCTCCGCCCCCCTGACGAGCATC
ACAAAAATCGACGCTCAAGTCAGAGGTGGCGAAACCCGACAGGACTATAAAGATACCAGGCGTTTCCCCC
TGGAAGCTCCCTCGTGCGCTCTCCTGTTCCGACCCTGCCGCTTACCGGATACCTGTCCGCCTTTCTCCCT
TCGGGAAGCGTGGCGCTTTCTCATAGCTCACGCTGTAGGTATCTCAGTTCGGTGTAGGTCGTTCGCTCCA
AGCTGGGCTGTGTGCACGAACCCCCCGTTCAGCCCGACCGCTGCGCCTTATCCGGTAACTATCGTCTTGA
GTCCAACCCGGTAAGACACGACTTATCGCCACTGGCAGCAGCCACTGGTAACAGGATTAGCAGAGCGAGG
TATGTAGGCGGTGCTACAGAGTTCTTGAAGTGGTGGCCTAACTACGGCTACACTAGAAGGACAGTATTTG
GTATCTGCGCTCTGCTGAAGCCAGTTACCTTCGGAAAAAGAGTTGGTAGCTCTTGATCCGGCAAACAAAC
CACCGCTGGTAGCGGTGGTTTTTTTGTTTGCAAGCAGCAGATTACGCGCAGAAAAAAAGGATCTCAAGAA
GATCCTTTGATCTTTTCTACGGGGTCTGACGCTCAGTGGAACGAAAACTCACGTTAAGGGATTTTGGTCA
TGAGATTATCAAAAAGGATCTTCACCTAGATCCTTTTAAATTAAAAATGAAGTTTTAAATCAATCTAAAG
TATATATGAGTAAACTTGGTCTGACAGTTACCAATGCTTAATCAGTGAGGCACCTATCTCAGCGATCTGT
CTATTTCGTTCATCCATAGTTGCCTGACTCCCCGTCGTGTAGATAACTACGATACGGGAGGGCTTACCAT
CTGGCCCCAGTGCTGCAATGATACCGCGAGACCCACGCTCACCGGCTCCAGATTTATCAGCAATAAACCA
GCCAGCCGGAAGGGCCGAGCGCAGAAGTGGTCCTGCAACTTTATCCGCCTCCATCCAGTCTATTAATTGT
TGCCGGGAAGCTAGAGTAAGTAGTTCGCCAGTTAATAGTTTGCGCAACGTTGTTGCCATTGCTGCAGGCA
TCGTGGTGTCACGCTCGTCGTTTGGTATGGCTTCATTCAGCTCCGGTTCCCAACGATCAAGGCGAGTTAC
ATGATCCCCCATGTTGTGCAAAAAAGCGGTTAGCTCCTTCGGTCCTCCGATCGTTGTCAGAAGTAAGTTG
GCCGCAGTGTTATCACTCATGGTTATGGCAGCACTGCATAATTCTCTTACTGTCATGCCATCCGTAAGAT
GCTTTTCTGTGACTGGTGAGTACTCAACCAAGTCATTCTGAGAATAGTGTATGCGGCGACCGAGTTGCTC
TTGCCCGGCGTCAACACGGGATAATACCGCGCCACATAGCAGAACTTTAAAAGTGCTCATCATTGGAAAA
CGTTCTTCGGGGCGAAAACTCTCAAGGATCTTACCGCTGTTGAGATCCAGTTCGATGTAACCCACTCGTG
CACCCAACTGATCTTCAGCATCTTTTACTTTCACCAGCGTTTCTGGGTGAGCAAAAACAGGAAGGCAAAA
TGCCGCAAAAAAGGGAATAAGGGCGACACGGAAATGTTGAATACTCATACTCTTCCTTTTTCAATATTAT
TGAAGCATTTATCAGGGTTATTGTCTCATGAGCGGATACATATTTGAATGTATTTAGAAAAATAAACAAA
TAGGGGTTCCGCGCACATTTCCCCGAAAAGTGCCACCTGACGTCTAAGAAACCATTATTATCATGACATT
AACCTATAAAAATAGGCGTATCACGAGGCCCTTTCGTCTTCAAGAATTGCTAGCAATTAATTGCTAGCAA
TTCATACCAGATCACCGAAAACTGTCCTCCAAATGTGTCCCCCTCACACTCCCAAATTCGCGGGCTTCTG
CCTCTTAGACCACTCTACCCTATTCCCCACACTCACCGGAGCCAAAGCCGCGGCCCTTCCGTTTCTTTGC
TTTTGAAAGACCCCACCCGTAGGTGGCAAGCTAGCTTAAGTAACGCCACTTTGCAAGGCATGGAAAAATA
CATAACTGAGAATAGAAAAGTTCAGATCAAGGTCAGGAACAAAGAAACAGCTGAATACCAAACAGGATAT
CTGTGGTAAGCGGTTCCTGCCCCGGCTCAGGGCCAAGAACAGATGAGACAGCTGAGTGATGGGCCAAACA
GGATATCTGTGGTAAGCAGTTCCTGCCCCGGCTCGGGGCCAAGAACAGATGGTCCCCAGATGCGGTCCAG
CCCTCAGCAGTTTCTAGTGAATCATCAGATGTTTCCAGGGTGCCCCAAGGACCTGAAAATGACCCTGTAC
CTTATTTGAACTAACCAATCAGTTCGCTTCTCGCTTCTGTTCGCGCGCTTCCGCTCTCCGAGCTCAATAA
AAGAGCCCACAACCCCTCACTCGGCGCGCCAGTCTTCCGATAGACTGCGTCGCCCGGGTACCCGTATTCC
CAATAAAGCCTCTTGCTGTTTGCATCCGAATCGTGGTCTCGCTGTTCCTTGGGAGGGTCTCCTCTGAGTG
ATTGACTACCCACGACGGGGGTCTTTCATTTGGGGGCTCGTCCGGGATTTGGAGACCCCTGCCCAGGGAC
CACCGACCCACCACCGGGAGGTAAGCTGGCCAGCAACTTATCTGTGTCTGTCCGATTGTCTAGTGTCTAT
GTTTGATGTTATGCGCCTGCGTCTGTACTAGTTAGCTAACTAGCTCTGTATCTGGCGGACCCGTGGTGGA
ACTGACGAGTTCTGAACACCCGGCCGCAACCCTGGGAGACGTCCCAGGGACTTTGGGGGCCGTTTTTGTG
GCCCGACCTGAGGAAGGGAGTCGATGTGGAATCCGACCCCGTCAGGATATGTGGTTCTGGTAGGAGACGA
GAACCTAAAACAGTTCCCGCCTCCGTCTGAATTTTTGCTTTCGGTTTGGAACCGAAGCCGCGCGTCTTGT
CTGCTGCAGCGCTGCAGCATCGTTCTGTGTTGTCTCTGTCTGACTGTGTTTCTGTATTTGTCTGAAAATT
AGGGCCAGACTGTTACCACTCCCTTAAGTTTGACCTTAGGTCACTGGAAAGATGTCGAGCGGATCGCTCA
CAACCAGTCGGTAGATGTCAAGAAGAGACGTTGGGTTACCTTCTGCTCTGCAGAATGGCCAACCTTTAAC
GTCGGATGGCCGCGAGACGGCACCTTTAACCGAGACCTCATCACCCAGGTTAAGATCAAGGTCTTTTCAC
CTGGCCCGCATGGACACCCAGACCAGGTCCCCTACATCGTGACCTGGGAAGCCTTGGCTTTTGACCCCCC
TCCCTGGGTCAAGCCCTTTGTACACCCTAAGCCTCCGCCTCCTCTTCCTCCATCCGCCCCGTCTCTCCCC
CTTGAACCTCCTCGTTCGACCCCGCCTCGATCCTCCCTTTATCCAGCCCTCACTCCTTCTCTAGGCGCCG
GAATTAATACGACTCACTATAGGAATTCAACCATGGCTAGATTAGATAAAAGTAAAGTGATTAACAGCGC
ATTAGAGCTGCTTAATGAGGTCGGAATCGAAGGTTTAACAACCCGTAAACTCGCCCAGAAGCTAGGTGTA
GAGCAGCCTACATTGTATTGGCATGTAAAAAATAAGCGGGCTTTGCTCGACGCCTTAGCCATTGAGATGT
TAGATAGGCACCATACTCACTTTTGCCCTTTAGAAGGGGAAAGCTGGCAAGATTTTTTACGTAATAACGC
TAAAAGTTTTAGATGTGCTTTACTAAGTCATCGCGATGGAGCAAAAGTACATTTAGGTACACGGCCTACA
GAAAAACAGTATGAAACTCTCGAAAATCAATTAGCCTTTTTATGCCAACAAGGTTTTTCACTAGAGAATG
CATTATATGCACTCAGCGCTGTGGGGCATTTTACTTTAGGTTGCGTATTGGAAGATCAAGAGCATCAAGT
CGCTAAAGAAGAAAGGGAAACACCTACTACTGATAGTATGCCGCCATTATTACGACAAGCTATCGAATTA
TTTGATCACCAAGGTGCAGAGCCAGCCTTCTTATTCGGCCTTGAATTGATCATATGCGGATTAGAAAAAC
AACTTAAATGTGAAAGTGGGTCGCCAAAAAAGAAGAGAAAGGTCGACGGCGGTGGTGCTTTGTCTCCTCA
GCACTCTGCTGTCACTCAAGGAAGTATCATCAAGAACAAGGAGGGCATGGATGCTAAGTCACTAACTGCC
TGGTCCCGGACACTGGTGACCTTCAAGGATGTATTTGTGGACTTCACCAGGGAGGAGTGGAAGCTGCTGG
ACACTGCTCAGCAGATCGTGTACAGAAATGTGATGCTGGAGAACTATAAGAACCTGGTTTCCTTGGGTTA
TCAGCTTACTAAGCCAGATGTGATCCTCCGGTTGGAGAAGGGAGAAGAGCCCTGGCTGGTGGAGAGAGAA
ATTCACCAAGAGACCCATCCTGATTCAGAGACTGCATTTGAAATCAAATCATCAGTTTAAG
Features (pLannotate 1.2.2; 18 found; start..end, strand, type, name):
     38..612     +  misc_feature   IRES2: internal ribosome entry site (IRES) of the encephalomyocarditis virus (EMCV)
    612..1031    +  CDS            bsr: BSR_BACCE - Experimental evidence at protein level: Swiss-Prot protein existence level 1. Catalyzes the deamination of the cytosine moiety of the antibiotics blasticidin S, cytomycin and acetylblasticidin S. From Bacillus cereus.
   1079..1672    +  LTR            LTR: long terminal repeat from Moloney murine leukemia virus
   1741..1781    +  CDS            rop (fragment): Rop protein, which maintains plasmids at low copy number; rop
   1883..2023    +  misc_feature   bom: basis of mobility region from pBR322
   2209..2797    -  rep_origin     ori: high-copy-number ColE1/pMB1/pBR322/pUC origin of replication
   2968..3828    -  CDS            AmpR: β-lactamase; bla; confers resistance to ampicillin, carbenicillin, and related antibiotics
   3829..3933    -  promoter       AmpR promoter: bla
   4204..4311    +  LTR            3' LTR (ΔU3) (fragment): self-inactivating 3' long terminal repeat (LTR) from Moloney murine leukemia virus
   4328..4385    +  LTR            LTR (fragment): long terminal repeat from Moloney murine leukemia virus
   4399..4462    +  LTR            LTR (fragment): long terminal repeat from Moloney murine leukemia virus
   4615..4790    +  LTR            5' LTR (truncated): truncated long terminal repeat from Moloney murine sarcoma virus
   4912..5186    +  misc_feature   MESV Ψ (fragment): packaging signal of murine embryonic stem cell virus
   5253..5669    +  CDS            gag (truncated): truncated Moloney murine leukemia virus (MMLV) gag gene lacking the start codon
   5675..5693    +  promoter       T7 promoter: promoter for bacteriophage T7 RNA polymerase
   5707..6322    +  CDS            TetR (fragment): tetracycline repressor TetR; tetR from transposon Tn10; TetR binds to the tetracycline operator tetO to inhibit transcription. This inhibition can be relieved by adding tetracycline or doxycycline.
   6324..6343    +  CDS            SV40 NLS (fragment): nuclear localization signal of SV40 (simian virus 40) large T antigen
   6447..6641    +  CDS            KRAB: Krüppel-associated box (KRAB) transcriptional repression domain from the human zinc finger protein ZNF10 (Margolin et al., 1994)
