[The description below was written by a language model from this plasmid's Addgene catalogue record and pLannotate feature annotations shown in this document.]
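Description:
pLIB-TetR-KRAB-IRES-BLAS is a Moloney murine leukemia virus-based gammaretroviral expression vector built on the Clontech pLIB backbone, about 6.7 kb in total. It is designed to deliver a tetracycline-controlled transcriptional silencer into mammalian cells. In bacteria it is maintained as a high-copy plasmid through a ColE1/pUC-type origin and selected with ampicillin via the β-lactamase gene. A pBR322 bom region and a small rop fragment remain as backbone remnants.

The proviral portion runs from a 5′ LTR region (annotated as several MoMLV/MoMSV LTR fragments) through a Ψ packaging signal and a truncated, start-codon-less gag segment. This extended packaging region promotes encapsidation of the genomic RNA when the plasmid is introduced into a retroviral packaging line. Downstream, between EcoRI and BamHI sites, lies the roughly 700 bp TetR-KRAB insert. It consists of the Tn10 tetracycline repressor, an SV40 nuclear localization signal and the KRAB repression domain of human ZNF10, and was derived from an earlier pCMV-TetR-KRAB plasmid. A short T7 promoter sits just upstream of the insert.

The depositor modified pLIB by adding a multiple cloning site, an EMCV IRES and the Bacillus cereus blasticidin S deaminase gene (bsr). A single LTR-driven bicistronic transcript therefore yields both the repressor and the drug marker, and it terminates in the 3′ MoMLV LTR. Blasticidin selection thus enriches for transduced cells that also express TetR-KRAB. TetR-KRAB binds tetO-containing promoters and silences them until tetracycline or doxycycline releases it. The associated publication places the vector within a tetracycline-regulated conditional RNAi system, where it generates the repressor-expressing cell lines.
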