Addgene plasmid #55820: pLIB-TetR-KRAB-IRES-BLAS
Purpose: retroviral bicistronic expression vector for TetR-KRAB and Blasticidin S resistance
Depositing lab: Stephan Geley. Depositing organization: Medical University of Innsbruck. Publication: Development of a Multipurpose GATEWAY-Based Lentiviral Tetracycline-Regulated Conditional RNAi System (GLTR). Sigl R, Ploner C, Shivalingaiah G, Kofler R, Geley S. PLoS One. 2014 May 19;9(5):e97764. doi: 10.1371/journal.pone.0097764. eCollection 2014. PubMed 24841113.
Backbone
  Vector backbone: pLIB
  Backbone manufacturer: Clontech
  Backbone size w/o insert (bp): 4694
  Total vector size (bp): 6700
  Modifications to backbone: introduction of a multiple cloning site, an internal ribosomal entry site derived from EMCV and a Blastidicin S resistance gene
  Vector type: Mammalian Expression, Retroviral
  Selectable markers: Blasticidin
Growth in bacteria
  Bacterial resistance: Ampicillin, 100 μg/mL
  Growth temperature: 37°C
  Growth strain: DH5alpha
  Copy number: High Copy
Gene/Insert
  Gene/Insert name: TetR-KRAB
  Species: Synthetic; bacterial/mammalian
  Insert size (bp): 700
  Promoter: LTR
  Cloning method: Restriction Enzyme; 5′ cloning site EcoRI (not destroyed); 3′ cloning site BamHI (not destroyed)
  Sequencing primers: 5′ n.a.; 3′ n.a.
Resource information
  A portion of this plasmid was derived from a plasmid made by: pCMV-TetR-KRAB (Deuschle U., 1995; MCB 15:1907-1914)
Terms and licenses: Academic/Nonprofit Terms; Industry Terms: Not Available to Industry
How to cite: pLIB-TetR-KRAB-IRES-BLAS was a gift from Stephan Geley (Addgene plasmid # 55820 ; http://n2t.net/addgene:55820 ; RRID:Addgene_55820)
