>Addgene plasmid #55820 | pLIB-TetR-KRAB-IRES-BLAS | addgene partial sequence | sequence record 96138 | pLXSN5 5'-CCCTTGAACCTCCTCGTTCGACC-3'
TCACTCCTTCTCTAGGCGCCGGAATTAATACGACTCACTATAGGAATTCAACCATGGCTAGATTAGATAA
AAGTAAAGTGATTAACAGCGCATTAGAGCTGCTTAATGAGGTCGGAATCGAAGGTTTAACAACCCGTAAA
CTCGCCCAGAAGCTAGGTGTAGAGCAGCCTACATTGTATTGGCATGTAAAAAATAAGCGGGCTTTGCTCG
ACGCCTTAGCCATTGAGATGTTAGATAGGCACCATACTCACTTTTGCCCTTTAGAAGGGGAAAGCTGGCA
AGATTTTTTACGTAATAACGCTAAAAGTTTTAGATGTGCTTTACTAAGTCATCGCGATGGAGCAAAAGTA
CATTTAGGTACACGGCCTACAGAAAAACAGTATGAAACTCTCGAAAATCAATTAGCCTTTTTATGCCAAC
AAGGTTTTTCACTAGAGAATGCATTATATGCACTCAGCGCTGTGGGGCATTTTACTTTAGGTTGCGTATT
GGAAGATCAAGAGCATCAAGTCGCTAAAGAAGAAAGGGAAACACCTACTACTGATAGTATGCCGCCATTA
TTACGACAAGCTATCGAATTATTTGATCACCAAGGTGCAGAGCCAGCCTTCTTATTCGGCCTTGAATTGA
TCATATGCGGATTAGAAAAACAACTTAAATGTGAAAGTGGGTCGCCAAAAAAGAAGAGAAAGGTCGACGG
CGGTGGTGCTTTGTCTCCTCAGCACTCTGCTGTCACTCAAGGAAGTATCATCAAGAACAAGGAGGGCATG
GATGCTAAGTCACTAACTGCCTGGTCCCGGACACTGGTGACCTTCAAGGATGTA
