>Addgene plasmid #55820 | pLIB-TetR-KRAB-IRES-BLAS | addgene partial sequence | sequence record 96144 | TetR-F1 5'-TTGATCACCAAGGTGCAGAG-3'
GAAAGGTCGACGGCGGTGGTGCTTTGTCTCCTCAGCACTCTGCTGTCACTCAAGGAAGTATCATCAAGAA
CAAGGAGGGCATGGATGCTAAGTCACTAACTGCCTGGTCCCGGACACTGGTGACCTTCAAGGATGTATTT
GTGGACTTCACCAGGGAGGAGTGGAAGCTGCTGGACACTGCTCAGCAGATCGTGTACAGAAATGTGATGC
TGGAGAACTATAAGAACCTGGTTTCCTTGGGTTATCAGCTTACTAAGCCAGATGTGATCCTCCGGTTGGA
GAAGGGAGAAGAGCCCTGGCTGGTGGAGAGAGAAATTCACCAAGAGACCCATCCTGATTCAGAGACTGCA
TTTGAAATCAAATCATCAGTTTAAGGATCCAAGCTTCCTAGGGTCGACGCGGCCGCCAATTCCCCCTCTC
CCTCCCCCCCCCCTAACGTTACTGGCCGAAGCCGCTTGGAATAAGGCCGGTGTGCGTTTGTCTATATGTT
ATTTTCCACCATATTGCCGTCTTTTGGCAATGTGAGGGCCCGGAAACCTGGCCCTGTCTTCTTGACGAGC
ATTCCTAGGGGTCTTTCCCCTCTCGCCAAAGGAATG
